>Addgene plasmid #107806 | pHBS1039 TDP43 RRM-GFP 2xΦ | depositor full sequence | sequence record 203558 | pHBS1039 TDP43 RRM-GFP 2xΦ sequence 5680 bps
CGCCATTCTGCCTGGGGACGTCGGAGCAAGCTTGATTTAGGTGACACTATAGAATACAAGCTACTTGTTC
TTTTTGCAGGATCCCATCGATTCGAATTCAAGGATCAACAAGTTTGTACAAAAAAGCAGGCTGGCGCCGG
TACCACCGGTGCCACCATGGGATCCATGTCTGAATATATTCGGGTAACCGAAGATGAGAACGATGAGCCC
ATTGAAATACCATCGGAAGACGATGGGACGGTGCTGCTCTCCACGGTTACAGCCCAGTTTCCAGGGGCGT
GTGGGCTTCGCTACAGGAATCCAGTGTCTCAGTGTATGAGAGGTGTCCGGCTGGTAGAAGGAATTCTGCA
TGCCCCAGATGCTGGCTGGGGAAATCTGGTGTATGTTGTCAACTATCCAAAAGATAACAAAAGAAAAATG
GATGAGACAGATGCTTCATCAGCAGTGAAAGTGAAAAGAGCAGTCCAGAAAACATCCAGTAAAGGAGAGG
AACTATTTACAGGTACTGTGCCTATCAAAGTCGAGCTGGACGGCGACGTAAACGGCCACAAGTTCAGCGT
GCGTGGCGAGGGCGAGGGCGATGCCACCGAGGGCAAGCTGACCCTGAAGTTCATCTGCACCACCGGCAAG
CTGCCGGTGCCGTGGCCGACCCTCGTGACCACCCTGACCTACGGCGTGCAGTGCTTCAGCCGCTACCCGG
ACCACATGAAGCGTCACGACTTCTTCAAGTCCGCCATGCCGGAAGGCTACGTCCAGGAGCGCACCATCGA
GTTCAAGGACGACGGCACCTACAAGACCCGCGCGGAGGTGAAGTTCGAGGGCGACACCCTGGTGAACCGC
ATCGAGCTGAAGGGCAACGACTTCAAGGAGGACGGCAACATCCTGGGTCACAAGCTGGAGTACAACCACA
ACAGCCACAACGTCCGTATCGAAGCCGACAAGCAGAAGAACGGCATCAAGGCTAACTTCAAGATCCGCCA
CAACGTTGAGGACGGCAGCCAGCAGGAAGCCGACCACAAACAGCAGAACACCCCGATCGGCGACGGCCCG
GTGCGCCTGCCGGACAACCACTATCTGAGCACCCAGACCACGCTGAGCAAAGACCCGAACGAGAAGCGCG
ATCACATGGTCCTGAAGGAGTTCGTGACGGCAGCCGGTATCACTAAAGGTGAAGATGAAAGTGGATCCAA
TGCCGAACCTAAACATAATAGCAACCGACAACTCGAGAGATCTGGTAGAGGTAATCCGAATCAGAATTCC
CGAGGAGGATTTGGGGGAGGGTTTGGAGGCGGGTTCGGCCTTGGGATGGGCTTCGGTTTTTCTGGAGCGG
GCAACAATCAGGGCTCAAACGGTGGTATGAACGCAATAAACCCGGCTATGATGGCTGCGGCTCAGGCCGC
ACTACAGAGCAGTTGGGGAATGATGGGCATGCTGGCTAGTCAGCAGAATCAGAGTGGTCCGTCAGGGAAC
AACCAGAACCAGGGAAATATGCAGCGCGAGCCTAATCAGGCTAGCGGAAACAATTCATTTGGTTATTCAA
TCGGATGGGGGGGCTTTGGGGGATTTGGAGGGTGGGGCATGTCAGGCAGTAATAGCGGAGCCGCGAGCGC
TTCCAATGCAGGGTCAGGTTCGAATTCTATGGACAGCAAAAGTTCGTAGACCCAGCTTTCTTGTACAAAG
TGGTTGATCCTCTCGAGCCTCTAGAACTATAGTGAGTCGTATTACGTAGATCCAGACATGATAAGATACA
TTGATGAGTTTGGACAAACCACAACTAGAATGCAGTGAAAAAAATGCTTTATTTGTGAAATTTGTGATGC
TATTGCTTTATTTGTAACCATTATAAGCTGCAATAAACAAGTTAACAACAACAATTGCATTCATTTTATG
TTTCAGGTTCAGGGGGAGGTGTGGGAGGTTTTTTAATTCGCGGCCGCGGCGCCAATGCATTGGGCCCGGT
ACCCAGCTTTTGTTCCCTTTAGTGAGGGTTAATTGCGCGCTTGGCGTAATCATGGTCATAGCTGTTTCCT
GTGTGAAATTGTTATCCGCTCACAATTCCACACAACATACGAGCCGGAAGCATAAAGTGTAAAGCCTGGG
GTGCCTAATGAGTGAGCTAACTCACATTAATTGCGTTGCGCTCACTGCCCGCTTTCCAGTCGGGAAACCT
GTCGTGCCAGCTGCATTAATGAATCGGCCAACGCGCGGGGAGAGGCGGTTTGCGTATTGGGCGCTCTTCC
GCTTCCTCGCTCACTGACTCGCTGCGCTCGGTCGTTCGGCTGCGGCGAGCGGTATCAGCTCACTCAAAGG
CGGTAATACGGTTATCCACAGAATCAGGGGATAACGCAGGAAAGAACATGTGAGCAAAAGGCCAGCAAAA
GGCCAGGAACCGTAAAAAGGCCGCGTTGCTGGCGTTTTTCCATAGGCTCCGCCCCCCTGACGAGCATCAC
AAAAATCGACGCTCAAGTCAGAGGTGGCGAAACCCGACAGGACTATAAAGATACCAGGCGTTTCCCCCTG
GAAGCTCCCTCGTGCGCTCTCCTGTTCCGACCCTGCCGCTTACCGGATACCTGTCCGCCTTTCTCCCTTC
GGGAAGCGTGGCGCTTTCTCATAGCTCACGCTGTAGGTATCTCAGTTCGGTGTAGGTCGTTCGCTCCAAG
CTGGGCTGTGTGCACGAACCCCCCGTTCAGCCCGACCGCTGCGCCTTATCCGGTAACTATCGTCTTGAGT
CCAACCCGGTAAGACACGACTTATCGCCACTGGCAGCAGCCACTGGTAACAGGATTAGCAGAGCGAGGTA
TGTAGGCGGTGCTACAGAGTTCTTGAAGTGGTGGCCTAACTACGGCTACACTAGAAGGACAGTATTTGGT
ATCTGCGCTCTGCTGAAGCCAGTTACCTTCGGAAAAAGAGTTGGTAGCTCTTGATCCGGCAAACAAACCA
CCGCTGGTAGCGGTGGTTTTTTTGTTTGCAAGCAGCAGATTACGCGCAGAAAAAAAGGATCTCAAGAAGA
TCCTTTGATCTTTTCTACGGGGTCTGACGCTCAGTGGAACGAAAACTCACGTTAAGGGATTTTGGTCATG
AGATTATCAAAAAGGATCTTCACCTAGATCCTTTTAAATTAAAAATGAAGTTTTAAATCAATCTAAAGTA
TATATGAGTAAACTTGGTCTGACAGTTACCAATGCTTAATCAGTGAGGCACCTATCTCAGCGATCTGTCT
ATTTCGTTCATCCATAGTTGCCTGACTCCCCGTCGTGTAGATAACTACGATACGGGAGGGCTTACCATCT
GGCCCCAGTGCTGCAATGATACCGCGAGACCCACGCTCACCGGCTCCAGATTTATCAGCAATAAACCAGC
CAGCCGGAAGGGCCGAGCGCAGAAGTGGTCCTGCAACTTTATCCGCCTCCATCCAGTCTATTAATTGTTG
CCGGGAAGCTAGAGTAAGTAGTTCGCCAGTTAATAGTTTGCGCAACGTTGTTGCCATTGCTACAGGCATC
GTGGTGTCACGCTCGTCGTTTGGTATGGCTTCATTCAGCTCCGGTTCCCAACGATCAAGGCGAGTTACAT
GATCCCCCATGTTGTGCAAAAAAGCGGTTAGCTCCTTCGGTCCTCCGATCGTTGTCAGAAGTAAGTTGGC
CGCAGTGTTATCACTCATGGTTATGGCAGCACTGCATAATTCTCTTACTGTCATGCCATCCGTAAGATGC
TTTTCTGTGACTGGTGAGTACTCAACCAAGTCATTCTGAGAATAGTGTATGCGGCGACCGAGTTGCTCTT
GCCCGGCGTCAATACGGGATAATACCGCGCCACATAGCAGAACTTTAAAAGTGCTCATCATTGGAAAACG
TTCTTCGGGGCGAAAACTCTCAAGGATCTTACCGCTGTTGAGATCCAGTTCGATGTAACCCACTCGTGCA
CCCAACTGATCTTCAGCATCTTTTACTTTCACCAGCGTTTCTGGGTGAGCAAAAACAGGAAGGCAAAATG
CCGCAAAAAAGGGAATAAGGGCGACACGGAAATGTTGAATACTCATACTCTTCCTTTTTCAATATTATTG
AAGCATTTATCAGGGTTATTGTCTCATGAGCGGATACATATTTGAATGTATTTAGAAAAATAAACAAATA
GGGGTTCCGCGCACATTTCCCCGAAAAGTGCCACCTAAATTGTAAGCGTTAATATTTTGTTAAAATTCGC
GTTAAATTTTTGTTAAATCAGCTCATTTTTTAACCAATAGGCCGAAATCGGCAAAATCCCTTATAAATCA
AAAGAATAGACCGAGATAGGGT
[37 nt withheld, positions 4293-4329]
AAAGAACGTGGACTCCAACGTCAAAGG
[49 nt withheld, positions 4357-4405]
T
[91 nt withheld, positions 4407-4497]
G
[124 nt withheld, positions 4499-4622]
CCCATTCGCCATTCAGGCTGCGCAACTGTTGGGAAGGGCGATCGGTGCGGGCCTCTTCGCTATTACGCCA
GTCGACCATAGCCAATTCAATATGGCGTATATGGACTCATGCCAATTCAATATGGTGGATCTGGACCTGT
GCCAATTCAATATGGCGTATATGGACTCGTGCCAATTCAATATGGTGGATCTGGACCCCAGCCAATTCAA
TATGGCGGACTTGGCACCATGCCAATTCAATATGGCGGACTTGGCACTGTGCCAACTGGGGAGGGGTCTA
CTTGGCACGGTGCCAAGTTTGAGGAGGGGTCTTGGCCCTGTGCCAAGTCCGCCATATTGAATTGGCATGG
TGCCAATAATGGCGGCCATATTGGCTATATGCCAGGATCAATATATAGGCAATATCCAATATGGCCCTAT
GCCAATATGGCTATTGGCCAGGTTCAATACTATGTATTGGCCCTATGCCATATAGTATTCCATATATGGG
TTTTCCTATTGACGTAGATAGCCCCTCCCAATGGGCGGTCCCATATACCATATATGGGGCTTCCTAATAC
CGCCCATAGCCACTCCCCCATTGACGTCAATGGTCTCTATATATGGTCTTTCCTATTGACGTCATATGGG
CGGTCCTATTGACGTATATGGCGCCTCCCCCATTGACGTCAATTACGGTAAATGGCCCGCCTGGCTCAAT
GCCCATTGACGTCAATAGGACCACCCACCATTGACGTCAATGGGATGGCTCATTGCCCATTCATATCCGT
TCTCACGCCCCCTATTGACGTCAATGACGGTAAATGGCCCACTTGGCAGTACATCAATATCTATTAATAG
TAACTTGGCAAGTACATTACTATTGGAAGGACGCCAGGGTACATTGGCAGTACTCCCATTGACGTCAATG
GCGGTAAATGGCCCGCGATGGCTGCCAAGTACATCCCCATTGACGTCAATGGGGAGGGGCAATGACGCAA
ATGGGCGTTCCATTGACGTAAATGGGCGGTAGGCGTGCCTAATGGGAGGTCTATATAAGCAATGCTCGTT
TAGGGAAC
Features (pLannotate 1.2.2; 17 found; start..end, strand, type, name):
     35..53      +  promoter       SP6 promoter: promoter for bacteriophage SP6 RNA polymerase
    108..132     +  protein_bind   attB1: mutant version of attB; recombination site for the Gateway® BP reaction BP Clonase™
    478..1179    +  CDS            Superfolder GFP: Superfolder GFP is a basic (constitutively fluorescent) green fluorescent protein published in 2005, derived from Aequorea victoria. It is reported to be a very rapidly-maturing weak dimer.
   1660..1684    -  protein_bind   attB2: mutant version of attB; recombination site for the Gateway® BP reaction BP Clonase™
   1707..1724    -  promoter       T7 promoter (fragment): promoter for bacteriophage T7 RNA polymerase
   1729..1863    -  polyA_signal   SV40 poly(A) signal: SV40 polyadenylation signal
   1976..1994    -  promoter       T3 promoter: promoter for bacteriophage T3 RNA polymerase
   2039..2055    -  protein_bind   lac operator: The lac repressor binds to the lac operator to inhibit transcription in E. coli. This inhibition can be relieved by adding lactose or isopropyl-β-D-thiogalactopyranoside (IPTG). lac repressor encoded by lacI
   2063..2093    -  promoter       lac promoter: promoter for the E. coli lac operon
   2108..2129    -  protein_bind   CAP binding site: CAP binding activates transcription in the presence of cAMP. E. coli catabolite activator protein
   2142..2234    -  CDS            lacI (fragment): lac repressor; lacI; The lac repressor binds to the lac operator to inhibit transcription in E. coli. This inhibition can be relieved by adding lactose or isopropyl-β-D-thiogalactopyranoside (IPTG).
   2417..3005    -  rep_origin     ori: high-copy-number ColE1/pMB1/pBR322/pUC origin of replication
   3176..4036    -  CDS            AmpR: β-lactamase; bla; confers resistance to ampicillin, carbenicillin, and related antibiotics
   4037..4141    -  promoter       AmpR promoter: bla
   4194..4622    -  rep_origin     f1 ori (sequence partly withheld): f1 bacteriophage origin of replication; arrow indicates direction of (+) strand synthesis
   4627..4693    -  CDS            lacZα (fragment): LacZα fragment of β-galactosidase; lacZ fragment
   4696..5680    +  promoter       CMV IE94 promoter: enhancer/promoter region of simian cytomegalovirus major immediate early transcription unit IE94
