>Addgene plasmid #107806 | pHBS1039 TDP43 RRM-GFP 2xΦ | addgene full sequence | sequence record 207920 | Addgene NGS Result
GCCATTCTGCCTGGGGACGTCGGAGCAAGCTTGATTTAGGTGACACTATAGAATACAAGCTACTTGTTCT
TTTTGCAGGATCCCATCGATTCGAATTCAAGGATCAACAAGTTTGTACAAAAAAGCAGGCTGGCGCCGGT
ACCACCGGTGCCACCATGGGATCCATGTCTGAATATATTCGGGTAACCGAAGATGAGAACGATGAGCCCA
TTGAAATACCATCGGAAGACGATGGGACGGTGCTGCTCTCCACGGTTACAGCCCAGTTTCCAGGGGCGTG
TGGGCTTCGCTACAGGAATCCAGTGTCTCAGTGTATGAGAGGTGTCCGGCTGGTAGAAGGAATTCTGCAT
GCCCCAGATGCTGGCTGGGGAAATCTGGTGTATGTTGTCAACTATCCAAAAGATAACAAAAGAAAAATGG
ATGAGACAGATGCTTCATCAGCAGTGAAAGTGAAAAGAGCAGTCCAGAAAACATCCAGTAAAGGAGAGGA
ACTATTTACAGGTACTGTGCCTATCAAAGTCGAGCTGGACGGCGACGTAAACGGCCACAAGTTCAGCGTG
CGTGGCGAGGGCGAGGGCGATGCCACCGAGGGCAAGCTGACCCTGAAGTTCATCTGCACCACCGGCAAGC
TGCCGGTGCCGTGGCCGACCCTCGTGACCACCCTGACCTACGGCGTGCAGTGCTTCAGCCGCTACCCGGA
CCACATGAAGCGTCACGACTTCTTCAAGTCCGCCATGCCGGAAGGCTACGTCCAGGAGCGCACCATCGAG
TTCAAGGACGACGGCACCTACAAGACCCGCGCGGAGGTGAAGTTCGAGGGCGACACCCTGGTGAACCGCA
TCGAGCTGAAGGGCAACGACTTCAAGGAGGACGGCAACATCCTGGGTCACAAGCTGGAGTACAACCACAA
CAGCCACAACGTCCGTATCGAAGCCGACAAGCAGAAGAACGGCATCAAGGCTAACTTCAAGATCCGCCAC
AACGTTGAGGACGGCAGCCAGCAGGAAGCCGACCACAAACAGCAGAACACCCCGATCGGCGACGGCCCGG
TGCGCCTGCCGGACAACCACTATCTGAGCACCCAGACCACGCTGAGCAAAGACCCGAACGAGAAGCGCGA
TCACATGGTCCTGAAGGAGTTCGTGACGGCAGCCGGTATCACTAAAGGTGAAGATGAAAGTGGATCCAAT
GCCGAACCTAAACATAATAGCAACCGACAACTCGAGAGATCTGGTAGAGGTAATCCGAATCAGAATTCCC
GAGGAGGATTTGGGGGAGGGTTTGGAGGCGGGTTCGGCCTTGGGATGGGCTTCGGTTTTTCTGGAGCGGG
CAACAATCAGGGCTCAAACGGTGGTATGAACGCAATAAACCCGGCTATGATGGCTGCGGCTCAGGCCGCA
CTACAGAGCAGTTGGGGAATGATGGGCATGCTGGCTAGTCAGCAGAATCAGAGTGGTCCGTCAGGGAACA
ACCAGAACCAGGGAAATATGCAGCGCGAGCCTAATCAGGCTAGCGGAAACAATTCATTTGGTTATTCAAT
CGGATGGGGGGGCTTTGGGGGATTTGGAGGGTGGGGCATGTCAGGCAGTAATAGCGGAGCCGCGAGCGCT
TCCAATGCAGGGTCAGGTTCGAATTCTATGGACAGCAAAAGTTCGTAGACCCAGCTTTCTTGTACAAAGT
GGTTGATCCTCTCGAGCCTCTAGAACTATAGTGAGTCGTATTACGTAGATCCAGACATGATAAGATACAT
TGATGAGTTTGGACAAACCACAACTAGAATGCAGTGAAAAAAATGCTTTATTTGTGAAATTTGTGATGCT
ATTGCTTTATTTGTAACCATTATAAGCTGCAATAAACAAGTTAACAACAACAATTGCATTCATTTTATGT
TTCAGGTTCAGGGGGAGGTGTGGGAGGTTTTTTAATTCGCGGCCGCGGCGCCAATGCATTGGGCCCGGTA
CCCAGCTTTTGTTCCCTTTAGTGAGGGTTAATTGCGCGCTTGGCGTAATCATGGTCATAGCTGTTTCCTG
TGTGAAATTGTTATCCGCTCACAATTCCACACAACATACGAGCCGGGAGCATAAAGTGTAAAGCCTGGGG
TGCCTAATGAGTGAGCTAACTCACATTAATTGCGTTGCGCTCACTGCCCGCTTTCCAGTCGGGAAACCTG
TCGTGCCAGCTGCATTAATGAATCGGCCAACGCGCGGGGAGAGGCGGTTTGCGTATTGGGCGCTCTTCCG
CTTCCTCGCTCACTGACTCGCTGCGCTCGGTCGTTCGGCTGCGGCGAGCGGTATCAGCTCACTCAAAGGC
GGTAATACGGTTATCCACAGAATCAGGGGATAACGCAGGAAAGAACATGTGAGCAAAAGGCCAGCAAAAG
GCCAGGAACCGTAAAAAGGCCGCGTTGCTGGCGTTTTTCCATAGGCTCCGCCCCCCTGACGAGCATCACA
AAAATCGACGCTCAAGTCAGAGGTGGCGAAACCCGACAGGACTATAAAGATACCAGGCGTTTCCCCCTGG
AAGCTCCCTCGTGCGCTCTCCTGTTCCGACCCTGCCGCTTACCGGATACCTGTCCGCCTTTCTCCCTTCG
GGAAGCGTGGCGCTTTCTCATAGCTCACGCTGTAGGTATCTCAGTTCGGTGTAGGTCGTTCGCTCCAAGC
TGGGCTGTGTGCACGAACCCCCCGTTCAGCCCGACCGCTGCGCCTTATCCGGTAACTATCGTCTTGAGTC
CAACCCGGTAAGACACGACTTATCGCCACTGGCAGCAGCCACTGGTAACAGGATTAGCAGAGCGAGGTAT
GTAGGCGGTGCTACAGAGTTCTTGAAGTGGTGGCCTAACTACGGCTACACTAGAAGAACAGTATTTGGTA
TCTGCGCTCTGCTGAAGCCAGTTACCTTCGGAAAAAGAGTTGGTAGCTCTTGATCCGGCAAACAAACCAC
CGCTGGTAGCGGTGGTTTTTTTGTTTGCAAGCAGCAGATTACGCGCAGAAAAAAAGGATCTCAAGAAGAT
CCTTTGATCTTTTCTACGGGGTCTGACGCTCAGTGGAACGAAAACTCACGTTAAGGGATTTTGGTCATGA
GATTATCAAAAAGGATCTTCACCTAGATCCTTTTAAATTAAAAATGAAGTTTTAAATCAATCTAAAGTAT
ATATGAGTAAACTTGGTCTGACAGTTACCAATGCTTAATCAGTGAGGCACCTATCTCAGCGATCTGTCTA
TTTCGTTCATCCATAGTTGCCTGACTCCCCGTCGTGTAGATAACTACGATACGGGAGGGCTTACCATCTG
GCCCCAGTGCTGCAATGATACCGCGAGACCCACGCTCACCGGCTCCAGATTTATCAGCAATAAACCAGCC
AGCCGGAAGGGCCGAGCGCAGAAGTGGTCCTGCAACTTTATCCGCCTCCATCCAGTCTATTAATTGTTGC
CGGGAAGCTAGAGTAAGTAGTTCGCCAGTTAATAGTTTGCGCAACGTTGTTGCCATTGCTACAGGCATCG
TGGTGTCACGCTCGTCGTTTGGTATGGCTTCATTCAGCTCCGGTTCCCAACGATCAAGGCGAGTTACATG
ATCCCCCATGTTGTGCAAAAAAGCGGTTAGCTCCTTCGGTCCTCCGATCGTTGTCAGAAGTAAGTTGGCC
GCAGTGTTATCACTCATGGTTATGGCAGCACTGCATAATTCTCTTACTGTCATGCCATCCGTAAGATGCT
TTTCTGTGACTGGTGAGTACTCAACCAAGTCATTCTGAGAATAGTGTATGCGGCGACCGAGTTGCTCTTG
CCCGGCGTCAATACGGGATAATACCGCGCCACATAGCAGAACTTTAAAAGTGCTCATCATTGGAAAACGT
TCTTCGGGGCGAAAACTCTCAAGGATCTTACCGCTGTTGAGATCCAGTTCGATGTAACCCACTCGTGCAC
CCAACTGATCTTCAGCATCTTTTACTTTCACCAGCGTTTCTGGGTGAGCAAAAACAGGAAGGCAAAATGC
CGCAAAAAAGGGAATAAGGGCGACACGGAAATGTTGAATACTCATACTCTTCCTTTTTCAATATTATTGA
AGCATTTATCAGGGTTATTGTCTCATGAGCGGATACATATTTGAATGTATTTAGAAAAATAAACAAATAG
GGGTTCCGCGCACATTTCCCCGAAAAGTGCCACCTAAATTGTAAGCGTTAATATTTTGTTAAAATTCGCG
TTAAATTTTTGTTAAATCAGCTCATTTTTTAACCAATAGGCCGAAATCGGCAAAATCCCTTATAAATCAA
AAGAATAGACCGAGATAGGGT
[37 nt withheld, positions 4292-4328]
AAAGAACGTGGACTCCAACGTCAAAGG
[49 nt withheld, positions 4356-4404]
T
[91 nt withheld, positions 4406-4496]
G
[124 nt withheld, positions 4498-4621]
CCCATTCGCCATTCAGGCTGCGCAACTGTTGGGAAGGGCGATCGGTGCGGGCCTCTTCGCTATTACGCCA
GTCGACCGCCAATTCAATATGGCGTATATGGACTCATGCCAATTCAATATGGTGGATCTGGACCTGTGCC
AATTCAATATGGCGTATATGGACTCGTGCCAATTCAATATGGTGGATCTGGACCCCAGCCAATTCAATAT
GGCGGACTTGGCACCATGCCAATTCAATATGGCGGACCTGGCACTGTGCCAACTGGGGAGGGGTCTACTT
GGCACGGTGCCAAGTTTGAGGAGGGGTCTTGGCCCTGTGCCAAGTCCGCCATATTGAATTGGCATGGTGC
CAATAATGGCGGCCATATTGGCTATATGCCAGGATCAATATATAGGCAATATCCAATATGGCCCTATGCC
AATATGGCTATTGGCCAGGTTCAATACTATGTATTGGCCCTATGCCATATAGTATTCCATATATGGGTTT
TCCTATTGACGTAGATAGCCCCTCCCAATGGGCGGTCCCATATACCATATATGGGGCTTCCTAATACCGC
CCATAGCCACTCCCCCATTGACGTCAATGGTCTCTATATATGGTCTTTCCTATTGACGTCATATGGGCGG
TCCTATTGACGTATATGGCGCCTCCCCCATTGACGTCAATTACGGTAAATGGCCCGCCTGGCTCAATGCC
CATTGACGTCAATAGGACCACCCACCATTGACGTCAATGGGATGGCTCATTGCCCATTCATATCCGTTCT
CACGCCCCCTATTGACGTCAATGACGGTAAATGGCCCACTTGGCAGTACATCAATATCTATTAATAGTAA
CTTGGCAAGTACATTACTATTGGAAGTACGCCAGGGTACATTGGCAGTACTCCCATTGACGTCAATGGCG
GTAAATGGCCCGCGATGGCTGCCAAGTACATCCCCATTGACGTCAATGGGGAGGGGCAATGACGCAAATG
GGCGTTCCATTGACGTAAATGGGCGGTAGGCGTGCCTAATGGGAGGTCTATATAAGCAATGCTCGTTTAG
GGAACC
Features (pLannotate 1.2.2; 17 found; start..end, strand, type, name):
     34..52      +  promoter       SP6 promoter: promoter for bacteriophage SP6 RNA polymerase
    107..131     +  protein_bind   attB1: mutant version of attB; recombination site for the Gateway® BP reaction BP Clonase™
    477..1178    +  CDS            Superfolder GFP: Superfolder GFP is a basic (constitutively fluorescent) green fluorescent protein published in 2005, derived from Aequorea victoria. It is reported to be a very rapidly-maturing weak dimer.
   1659..1683    -  protein_bind   attB2: mutant version of attB; recombination site for the Gateway® BP reaction BP Clonase™
   1706..1723    -  promoter       T7 promoter (fragment): promoter for bacteriophage T7 RNA polymerase
   1728..1862    -  polyA_signal   SV40 poly(A) signal: SV40 polyadenylation signal
   1975..1993    -  promoter       T3 promoter: promoter for bacteriophage T3 RNA polymerase
   2038..2054    -  protein_bind   lac operator: The lac repressor binds to the lac operator to inhibit transcription in E. coli. This inhibition can be relieved by adding lactose or isopropyl-β-D-thiogalactopyranoside (IPTG). lac repressor encoded by lacI
   2062..2092    -  promoter       lac promoter: promoter for the E. coli lac operon
   2107..2128    -  protein_bind   CAP binding site: CAP binding activates transcription in the presence of cAMP. E. coli catabolite activator protein
   2141..2233    -  CDS            lacI (fragment): lac repressor; lacI; The lac repressor binds to the lac operator to inhibit transcription in E. coli. This inhibition can be relieved by adding lactose or isopropyl-β-D-thiogalactopyranoside (IPTG).
   2416..3004    -  rep_origin     ori: high-copy-number ColE1/pMB1/pBR322/pUC origin of replication
   3175..4035    -  CDS            AmpR: β-lactamase; bla; confers resistance to ampicillin, carbenicillin, and related antibiotics
   4036..4140    -  promoter       AmpR promoter: bla
   4193..4621    -  rep_origin     f1 ori (sequence partly withheld): f1 bacteriophage origin of replication; arrow indicates direction of (+) strand synthesis
   4626..4692    -  CDS            lacZα (fragment): LacZα fragment of β-galactosidase; lacZ fragment
   4699..5676    +  promoter       CMV IE94 promoter: enhancer/promoter region of simian cytomegalovirus major immediate early transcription unit IE94
