[The description below was written by a language model from this plasmid's Addgene catalogue record and pLannotate feature annotations shown in this document.]
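Description:
pHBS1039 TDP43 RRM-GFP 2xΦ is a mammalian expression plasmid built on the pCS2-Dest backbone, a Gateway-adapted member of the pCS2 family. It is propagated in E. coli as a high-copy plasmid through a ColE1/pUC-type origin and selected with ampicillin via the β-lactamase gene. An f1 origin and remnants of lac sequences (lac promoter/operator, lacZα and lacI fragments) are carried over from the cloning vector. Two sequence records, one from the depositor and one from repository sequencing, differ by only a few nucleotides in length and give the same feature map.

The expression cassette is driven by the simian cytomegalovirus IE94 enhancer/promoter, which reads across the plasmid's numbering origin into an SP6 promoter, and it ends in an SV40 polyadenylation signal. The SP6 site would also allow in vitro transcription of sense RNA, while T7 (partial) and T3 promoters lie downstream in the opposite orientation. The insert, introduced by Gibson cloning, sits between attB1 and attB2 sites and encodes a mutant human TARDBP (TDP-43) reporter. The only coding feature annotated is superfolder GFP, flanked on both sides by unannotated sequence. The name suggests that GFP takes the place of the RNA-recognition motifs, but the feature tables do not delineate the TDP-43 segments. According to the record, all hydrophobic residues in this liquid-liquid phase separation reporter have been consolidated into two clusters, hence the "2xΦ" designation.

The stated purpose is to test how sequence affects TDP43 droplet properties, with the GFP fluorescence presumably allowing condensates to be visualised in transfected cells.
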