Addgene plasmid #107806: pHBS1039 TDP43 RRM-GFP 2xΦ
Purpose: To test the effect of sequence on TDP43 droplet properties
Depositing lab: Rajat Rohatgi. Depositing organization: Stanford University. Publication: Phase separation-deficient TDP43 remains functional in splicing. Schmidt HB, Barreau A, Rohatgi R. Nat Commun. 2019 Oct 25;10(1):4890. doi: 10.1038/s41467-019-12740-2. PubMed 31653829.
Backbone
  Vector backbone: pCS2-Dest
  Vector type: Mammalian Expression
Growth in bacteria
  Bacterial resistance: Ampicillin, 100 μg/mL
  Growth temperature: 37°C
  Growth strain: DH5alpha
  Copy number: High Copy
Gene/Insert
  Gene/Insert name: TARDBP mutant
  Species: H. sapiens (human)
  Mutation: All hydrophobics combined to two clusters in LLPS reporter
  Entrez Gene: TARDBP (a.k.a. ALS10, TDP-43)
  Cloning method: Gibson Cloning
Terms and licenses: Academic/Nonprofit Terms; Industry Terms: Not Available to Industry
How to cite: pHBS1039 TDP43 RRM-GFP 2xΦ was a gift from Rajat Rohatgi (Addgene plasmid # 107806 ; http://n2t.net/addgene:107806 ; RRID:Addgene_107806)
